>Addgene plasmid #99835 | env8 24nt J1/13 | addgene full sequence | sequence record 192121 | Addgene NGS Result
GGCCTAAAAGCGTAGTGGGAAAGTGACGTGAAATTCGTCCAGATTACTTGATACGGTTATACTCCGAATG
CCACCTAGGCCATACAACATACAACATACAACATAGAGCAAGGAGACTCAACATGCTGATGATTACGCCA
AGCTTGCATGCCTGCAGGTCGACTCTAGAGGATCCCCGGGTACCGGTAGAAAAAATGAGTAAAGGAGAAG
AACTTTTCACTGGAGTTGTCCCAATTCTTGTTGAATTAGATGGTGATGTTAATGGGCACAAATTTTCTGT
CAGTGGAGAGGGTGAAGGTGATGCAACATACGGAAAACTTACCCTTAAATTTATTTGCACTACTGGAAAA
CTACCTGTTCCATGGCCAACACTTGTCACTACTTTCTCTTATGGTGTTCAATGCTTTTCCCGTTATCCGG
ATCATATGAAACGGCATGACTTTTTCAAGAGTGCCATGCCCGAAGGTTATGTACAGGAACGCACTATATC
TTTCAAAGATGACGGGAACTACAAGACGCGTGCTGAAGTCAAGTTTGAAGGTGATACCCTTGTTAATCGT
ATCGAGTTAAAAGGTATTGATTTTAAAGAAGATGGAAACATTCTCGGACACAAACTCGAGTACAACTATA
ACTCACACAATGTATACATCACGGCAGACAAACAAAAGAATGGAATCAAAGCTAACTTCAAAATTCGCCA
CAACATTGAAGATGGATCCGTTCAACTAGCAGACCATTATCAACAAAATACTCCAATTGGCGATGGCCCT
GTCCTTTTACCAGACAACCATTACCTGTCGACACAATCTGCCCTTTCGAAAGATCCCAACGAAAAGCGTG
ACCACATGGTCCTTCTTGAGTTTGTAACTGCTGCTGGGATTACACATGGCATGGATGAGCTCTACAAATA
ATGAATTCCAACTGAGCGCCGGTCGCTACCATTACCAACTTGTCTGGTGTCAAAAATAATAGGCCTACTA
GTCGGCCGTACGGGCCCTTTCGTCTCGCGCGTTTCGGTGATGACGGTGAAAACCTCTGACACATGCAGCT
CCCGGAGACGGTCACAGCTTGTCTGTAAGCGGATGCCGGGAGCAGACAAGCCCGTCAGGGCGCGTCAGCG
GGTGTTGGCGGGTGTCGGGGCTGGCTTAACTATGCGGCATCAGAGCAGATTGTACTGAGAGTGCACCATA
TGCGGTGTGAAATACCGCACAGATGCGTAAGGAGAAAATACCGCATCAGGCGGCCTTAAGGGCCTCGTGA
TACGCCTATTTTTATAGGTTAATGTCATGATAATAATGGTTTCTTAGACGTCAGGTGGCACTTTTCGGGG
AAATGTGCGCGGAACCCCTATTTGTTTATTTTTCTAAATACATTCAAATATGTATCCGCTCATGAGACAA
TAACCCTGATAAATGCTTCAATAATATTGAAAAAGGAAGAGTATGAGTATTCAACATTTCCGTGTCGCCC
TTATTCCCTTTTTTGCGGCATTTTGCCTTCCTGTTTTTGCTCACCCAGAAACGCTGGTGAAAGTAAAAGA
TGCTGAAGATCAGTTGGGTGCACGAGTGGGTTACATCGAACTGGATCTCAACAGCGGTAAGATCCTTGAG
AGTTTTCGCCCCGAAGAACGTTTTCCAATGATGAGCACTTTTAAAGTTCTGCTATGTGGCGCGGTATTAT
CCCGTGTTGACGCCGGGCAAGAGCAACTCGGTCGCCGCATACACTATTCTCAGAATGACTTGGTTGAGTA
CTCACCAGTCACAGAAAAGCATCTTACGGATGGCATGACAGTAAGAGAATTATGCAGTGCTGCCATAACC
ATGAGTGATAACACTGCGGCCAACTTACTTCTGACAACGATCGGAGGACCGAAGGAGCTAACCGCTTTTT
TGCACAACATGGGGGATCATGTAACTCGCCTTGATCGTTGGGAACCGGAGCTGAATGAAGCCATACCAAA
CGACGAGCGTGACACCACGATGCCTGCAGCAATGGCAACAACGTTGCGCAAACTATTAACTGGCGAACTA
CTTACTCTAGCTTCCCGGCAACAATTAATAGACTGGATGGAGGCGGATAAAGTTGCAGGACCACTTCTGC
GCTCGGCCCTTCCGGCTGGCTGGTTTATTGCTGATAAATCTGGAGCCGGTGAGCGTGGGTCTCGCGGTAT
CATTGCAGCACTGGGGCCAGATGGTAAGCCCTCCCGTATCGTAGTTATCTACACGACGGGGAGTCAGGCA
ACTATGGATGAACGAAATAGACAGATCGCTGAGATAGGTGCCTCACTGATTAAGCATTGGTAACTGTCAG
ACCAAGTTTACTCATATATACTTTAGATTGATTTAAAACTTCATTTTTAATTTAAAAGGATCTAGGTGAA
GATCCTTTTTGATAATCTCATGACCAAAATCCCTTAACGTGAGTTTTCGTTCCACTGAGCGTCAGACCCC
GTAGAAAAGATCAAAGGATCTTCTTGAGATCCTTTTTTTCTGCGCGTAATCTGCTGCTTGCAAACAAAAA
AACCACCGCTACCAGCGGTGGTTTGTTTGCCGGATCAAGAGCTACCAACTCTTTTTCCGAAGGTAACTGG
CTTCAGCAGAGCGCAGATACCAAATACTGTCCTTCTAGTGTAGCCGTAGTTAGGCCACCACTTCAAGAAC
TCTGTAGCACCGCCTACATACCTCGCTCTGCTAATCCTGTTACCAGTGGCTGCTGCCAGTGGCGATAAGT
CGTGTCTTACCGGGTTGGACTCAAGACGATAGTTACCGGATAAGGCGCAGCGGTCGGGCTGAACGGGGGG
TTCGTGCACACAGCCCAGCTTGGAGCGAACGACCTACACCGAACTGAGATACCTACAGCGTGAGCTATGA
GAAAGCGCCACGCTTCCCGAAGGGAGAAAGGCGGACAGGTATCCGGTAAGCGGCAGGGTCGGAACAGGAG
AGCGCACGAGGGAGCTTCCAGGGGGAAACGCCTGGTATCTTTATAGTCCTGTCGGGTTTCGCCACCTCTG
ACTTGAGCGTCGATTTTTGTGATGCTCGTCAGGGGGGCGGAGCCTATGGAAAAACGCCAGCAACGCGGCC
TTTTTACGGTTCCTGGCCTTTTGCTGGCCTTTTGCTCACATGTTCTTTCCTGCGTTATCCCCTGATTCTG
TGGATAACCGTATTACCGCCTTTGAGTGAGCTGATACCGCTCGCCGCAGCCGAACGACCGAGCGCAGCGA
GTCAGTGAGCGAGGAAGCGGAAGAGCGCCTGATGCGGTATTTTCTCCTTACGCATCTGTGCGGTATTTCA
CACCGCATATGGTGCACTCTCAGTACAATCTGCTCTGATGCCGCATAGTTAAGCCAGTATACACTCCGCT
ATCGCTACGTGACTGGGTCATGGCTGCGCCCCGACACCCGCCAACACCCGCTGACGCGCCCTGACGGGCT
TGTCTGCTCCCGGCATCCGCTTACAGACAAGCTGTGACCGTCTCCGGGAGCTGCATGTGTCAGAGGTTTT
CACCGTCATCACCGAAACGCGCGAGGCAGCTGCGGTAAAGCTCATCAGCGTGGTCGTGAAGCGATTCACA
GATGTCTGCCTGTTCATCCGCGTCCAGCTCGTTGAGTTTCTCCAGAAGCGTTAATGTCTGGCTTCTGATA
AAGCGGGCCATGTTAAGGGCGGTTTTTTCCTGTTTGGTCACTGATGCCTCCGTGTAAGGGGGATTTCTGT
TCATGGGGGTAATGATACCGATGAAACGAGAGAGGATGCTCACGATACGGGTTACTGATGATGAACATGC
CCGGTTACTGGAACGTTGTGAGGGTAAACAACTGGCGGTATGGATGCGGCGGGACCAGAGAAAAATCACT
CAGGGTCAATGCCAGCGCTTCGTTAATACAGATGTAGGTGTTCCACAGGGTAGCCAGCAGCATCCTGCGA
TGCAGATCCGGAACATAATGGTGCAGGGCGCTGACTTCCGCGTTTCCAGACTTTACGAAACACGGAAACC
GAAGACCATTCATGTTGTTGCTCAGGTCGCAGACGTTTTGCAGCAGCAGTCGCTTCACGTTCGCTCGCGT
ATCGGTGATTCATTCTGCTAACCAGTAAGGCAACCCCGCCAGCCTAGCCGGGTCCTCAACGACAGGAGCA
CGATCATGCGCACCCGTGGCCAGGACCCAACGCTGCCCGAGAATGCGCATTGTTGCCTGGCGGCAGTAGC
GCGGTGGTCCCACCTGACCCCATGCCGAACTCAGAAGCGAAACGCCGTAGCGCCGATGGTAGTGTGGGGT
CTCCCCATGCGAGAGTAGGGAACTGCCAGGCATCAAATAAAACGAAAGGCTCAGTCGAAAGACTGGGCCT
TTCGTTTTATCTGTTGTTTGTCGGTGAACGCTCTCCTGAGTAGGACAAATCCGCCGGGAGCGGATTTGAA
CGTTGCGAAGCAACGGCCCGGAGGGTGGCGGGCAGGACGCCCGCCATAAACTGCCAGGCATCAAATTAAG
CAGAAGGCCATCCTGACGGATGGCCTTTTTGCGCTAGCCACAGCTAACACCACGTCGTCCCTATCTGCTG
CCCTAGGTCTATGAGTGGTTGCTGGATAACTTTACGGGCATGCATAAGGCTCGTATAATATATTCATATA
ATAAT
