[The description below was written by a language model from this plasmid's Addgene catalogue record.]
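Description:
env8 24nt J1/13 is a bacterial expression reporter plasmid built on the pRR5 backbone. It is maintained in E. coli as a low-copy plasmid under ampicillin selection. The record does not name the origin of replication, and no feature table is supplied, so the plasmid's detailed layout cannot be described beyond the catalogue fields.

The insert is a variant of the env8HyCbl riboswitch, a cobalamin-sensing regulatory RNA element, placed upstream of GFPuv so that the fluorescent protein sits on the C-terminal (downstream) side of the insert and its expression is governed by the riboswitch. Riboswitches of this type fold around their ligand, changing the structure of the mRNA leader and thereby altering expression of the downstream coding sequence. Cellular fluorescence therefore serves as a readout of regulatory activity in response to the cofactor. In this variant the J1/13 region, which by standard riboswitch naming is a joining strand linking helices P1 and P13, has been set to 24 nucleotides. The name suggests it may be one of a set of constructs varying the length of this linker, although the record lists only this one.

The promoter driving the riboswitch–GFPuv transcript is not stated, and the restriction sites used for cloning are recorded as unknown. The stated purpose, together with the associated study on how cofactor binding couples RNA folding to transcription and translation, indicates use in cell-based fluorescence assays of how riboswitch architecture affects cobalamin-dependent gene regulation in bacteria.
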