Addgene plasmid #99835: env8 24nt J1/13
Purpose: GFPuv reporter that places expression of a fluorescent protein reporter (GFPuv) under control of the env8HyCbl riboswitch.
Depositing lab: Robert Batey. Depositing organization: University of Colorado, Boulder. Publication: Mechanistic Insights into Cofactor-Dependent Coupling of RNA Folding and mRNA Transcription/Translation by a Cobalamin Riboswitch. Polaski JT, Holmstrom ED, Nesbitt DJ, Batey RT. Cell Rep. 2016 May 3;15(5):1100-10. doi: 10.1016/j.celrep.2016.03.087. Epub 2016 Apr 21. PubMed 27117410.
Backbone
  Vector backbone: pRR5
  Vector type: Bacterial Expression
Growth in bacteria
  Bacterial resistance: Ampicillin, 100 μg/mL
  Growth temperature: 37°C
  Growth strain: DH5alpha
  Copy number: Low Copy
Gene/Insert
  Gene/Insert name: env8 24nt J1/13
  Mutation: J1/13 with 24 nucleotides
  Tag / fusion protein: GFPuv (C terminal on insert)
  Cloning method: Restriction Enzyme; 5′ cloning site unknown (unknown if destroyed); 3′ cloning site unknown (unknown if destroyed)
Terms and licenses: Academic/Nonprofit Terms; Industry Terms: Not Available to Industry
How to cite: env8 24nt J1/13 was a gift from Robert Batey (Addgene plasmid # 99835 ; http://n2t.net/addgene:99835 ; RRID:Addgene_99835)
