>Addgene plasmid #99835 | env8 24nt J1/13 | depositor partial sequence | sequence record 192111 | env8 24nt J1/13 sequence 119 bps
GGCCTAAAAGCGTAGTGGGAAAGTGACGTGAAATTCGTCCAGATTACTTGATACGGTTATACTCCGAATG
CCACCTAGGCCATACAACATACAACATACAACATAGAGCAAGGAGACTC
